LOCUS       Exported 6614 bp ds-DNA circular SYN 12-MAY-2021
DEFINITION  Intersectional viral expression of oScarlet in cells expressing Cre
            AND NOT Flp.
ACCESSION   .
VERSION     .
KEYWORDS    pAAV-Ef1a-Con/Foff 2.0-oScarlet
SOURCE      synthetic DNA construct
  ORGANISM  synthetic DNA construct
REFERENCE   1 (bases 1 to 6614)
  AUTHORS   Fenno LE, Ramakrishnan C, Kim YS, Evans KE, Lo M, Vesuna S, Inoue M,
            Cheung KYM, Yuen E, Pichamoorthy N, Hong ASO, Deisseroth K
  TITLE     Comprehensive Dual- and Triple-Feature Intersectional Single-Vector
            Delivery of Diverse Functional Payloads to Cells of Behaving
            Mammals.
  JOURNAL   Neuron. 2020 Jun 20. pii: S0896-6273(20)30432-3. doi:
            10.1016/j.neuron.2020.06.003.
  PUBMED    32574559
REFERENCE   2 (bases 1 to 6614)
  AUTHORS   .
  TITLE     Direct Submission
  JOURNAL   Exported May 12, 2021 from SnapGene Server 1.1.58
            http://www.snapgene.com
FEATURES             Location/Qualifiers
     source          1..6614
                     /organism="synthetic DNA construct"
                     /mol_type="other DNA"
     repeat_region   1..141
                     /label=AAV2 ITR
                     /note="inverted terminal repeat of adeno-associated virus
                     serotype 2"
     repeat_region   12..141
                     /label=AAV2 ITR
     promoter        242..1419
                     /label=EF-1-alpha promoter
                     /note="strong constitutive promoter for human elongation
                     factor EF-1-alpha"
     intron          473..1410
                     /label=EF-1-alpha intron A
                     /note="intron upstream of the start codon of human
                     EF-1-alpha"
     primer_bind     1367..1387
                     /label=EF1a-F
                     /note="Human elongation factor-1a promoter, forward primer"
     protein_bind    1426..1459
                     /label=lox2272
                     /bound_moiety="Cre recombinase"
                     /note="Cre-mediated recombination occurs in the 8-bp core
                     sequence (GGATACTT). lox2272 sites are compatible with each
                     other, but incompatible with loxP or loxN sites (Lee and
                     Saito, 1988)."
     protein_bind    1510..1543
                     /label=loxN
                     /bound_moiety="Cre recombinase"
                     /note="Cre-mediated recombination occurs in the 8-bp core
                     sequence (GTATACCT). loxN sites are compatible with each
                     other, but incompatible with loxP or lox2272 sites."
     primer_bind     1624..1642
                     /label=mCherry-R
                     /note="mCherry, reverse primer"
     regulatory      1772..1781
                     /regulatory_class="other"
                     /note="vertebrate consensus sequence for strong initiation
                     of translation (Kozak, 1987)"
     protein_bind    complement(1788..1821)
                     /label=lox2272
                     /bound_moiety="Cre recombinase"
                     /note="Cre-mediated recombination occurs in the 8-bp core
                     sequence (GGATACTT). lox2272 sites are compatible with each
                     other, but incompatible with loxP or loxN sites (Lee and
                     Saito, 1988)."
     protein_bind    complement(1872..1905)
                     /label=loxN
                     /bound_moiety="Cre recombinase"
                     /note="Cre-mediated recombination occurs in the 8-bp core
                     sequence (GTATACCT). loxN sites are compatible with each
                     other, but incompatible with loxP or lox2272 sites."
     protein_bind    1912..1945
                     /label=FRT (minimal)
                     /bound_moiety="FLP recombinase from the Saccharomyces
                     cerevisiae 2u plasmid"
                     /note="supports FLP-mediated excision but not integration
                     (Turan and Bode, 2011)"
     primer_bind     2295..2314
                     /label=mCherry-F
                     /note="mCherry, forward primer"
     protein_bind    complement(2599..2632)
                     /label=FRT (minimal)
                     /bound_moiety="FLP recombinase from the Saccharomyces
                     cerevisiae 2u plasmid"
                     /note="supports FLP-mediated excision but not integration
                     (Turan and Bode, 2011)"
     misc_feature    2741..3329
                     /label=WPRE
                     /note="woodchuck hepatitis virus posttranscriptional
                     regulatory element"
     primer_bind     complement(2794..2814)
                     /label=WPRE-R
                     /note="WPRE, reverse primer"
     CDS             complement(3212..3223)
                     /codon_start=1
                     /product="Factor Xa recognition and cleavage site"
                     /label=Factor Xa site
                     /translation="IEGR"
     polyA_signal    3361..3837
                     /label=hGH poly(A) signal
                     /note="human growth hormone polyadenylation signal"
     primer_bind     complement(3560..3579)
                     /label=hGH-PA-R
                     /note="Human growth hormone terminator, reverse primer"
     repeat_region   3877..4017
                     /label=AAV2 ITR
                     /note="inverted terminal repeat of adeno-associated virus
                     serotype 2"
     repeat_region   3877..4006
                     /label=AAV2 ITR
     rep_origin      4092..4547
                     /direction=RIGHT
                     /label=f1 ori
                     /note="f1 bacteriophage origin of replication; arrow
                     indicates direction of (+) strand synthesis"
     primer_bind     complement(4179..4198)
                     /label=F1ori-R
                     /note="F1 origin, reverse primer"
     primer_bind     4389..4410
                     /label=F1ori-F
                     /note="F1 origin, forward primer"
     primer_bind     complement(4564..4583)
                     /label=pRS-marker
                     /note="pRS vectors, use to sequence yeast selectable
                     marker"
     primer_bind     4683..4705
                     /label=pGEX 3'
                     /note="pGEX vectors, reverse primer"
     primer_bind     complement(4743..4761)
                     /label=pBRforEco
                     /note="pBR322 vectors, upsteam of EcoRI site, forward
                     primer"
     promoter        4829..4933
                     /gene="bla"
                     /label=AmpR promoter
     CDS             4934..5794
                     /codon_start=1
                     /gene="bla"
                     /product="beta-lactamase"
                     /label=AmpR
                     /note="confers resistance to ampicillin, carbenicillin, and
                     related antibiotics"
                     /translation="MSIQHFRVALIPFFAAFCLPVFAHPETLVKVKDAEDQLGARVGYI
                     ELDLNSGKILESFRPEERFPMMSTFKVLLCGAVLSRIDAGQEQLGRRIHYSQNDLVEYS
                     PVTEKHLTDGMTVRELCSAAITMSDNTAANLLLTTIGGPKELTAFLHNMGDHVTRLDRW
                     EPELNEAIPNDERDTTMPVAMATTLRKLLTGELLTLASRQQLIDWMEADKVAGPLLRSA
                     LPAGWFIADKSGAGERGSRGIIAALGPDGKPSRIVVIYTTGSQATMDERNRQIAEIGAS
                     LIKHW"
     primer_bind     complement(5152..5171)
                     /label=Amp-R
                     /note="Ampicillin resistance gene, reverse primer"
     rep_origin      5965..6553
                     /direction=RIGHT
                     /label=ori
                     /note="high-copy-number ColE1/pMB1/pBR322/pUC origin of
                     replication"
     primer_bind     6454..6473
                     /label=pBR322ori-F
                     /note="pBR322 origin, forward primer"
ORIGIN
        1 cctgcaggca gctgcgcgct cgctcgctca ctgaggccgc ccgggcaaag cccgggcgtc
       61 gggcgacctt tggtcgcccg gcctcagtga gcgagcgagc gcgcagagag ggagtggcca
      121 actccatcac taggggttcc tgcggccgca cgcgtaagct ttgcaaagat ggataaagtt
      181 ttaaacagag aggaatcttt gcagctaatg gaccttctag gtcttgaaag gagtgggaat
      241 tggctccggt gcccgtcagt gggcagagcg cacatcgccc acagtccccg agaagttggg
      301 gggaggggtc ggcaattgaa ccggtgccta gagaaggtgg cgcggggtaa actgggaaag
      361 tgatgtcgtg tactggctcc gcctttttcc cgagggtggg ggagaaccgt atataagtgc
      421 agtagtcgcc gtgaacgttc tttttcgcaa cgggtttgcc gccagaacac aggtaagtgc
      481 cgtgtgtggt tcccgcgggc ctggcctctt tacgggttat ggcccttgcg tgccttgaat
      541 tacttccact ggctgcagta cgtgattctt gatcccgagc ttcgggttgg aagtgggtgg
      601 gagagttcga ggccttgcgc ttaaggagcc ccttcgcctc gtgcttgagt tgaggcctgg
      661 cctgggcgct ggggccgccg cgtgcgaatc tggtggcacc ttcgcgcctg tctcgctgct
      721 ttcgataagt ctctagccat ttaaaatttt tgatgacctg ctgcgacgct ttttttctgg
      781 caagatagtc ttgtaaatgc gggccaagat ctgcacactg gtatttcggt ttttggggcc
      841 gcgggcggcg acggggcccg tgcgtcccag cgcacatgtt cggcgaggcg gggcctgcga
      901 gcgcggccac cgagaatcgg acgggggtag tctcaagctg gccggcctgc tctggtgcct
      961 ggcctcgcgc cgccgtgtat cgccccgccc tgggcggcaa ggctggcccg gtcggcacca
     1021 gttgcgtgag cggaaagatg gccgcttccc ggccctgctg cagggagctc aaaatggagg
     1081 acgcggcgct cgggagagcg ggcgggtgag tcacccacac aaaggaaaag ggcctttccg
     1141 tcctcagccg tcgcttcatg tgactccacg gagtaccggg cgccgtccag gcacctcgat
     1201 tagttctcga gcttttggag tacgtcgtct ttaggttggg gggaggggtt ttatgcgatg
     1261 gagtttcccc acactgagtg ggtggagact gaagttaggc cagcttggca cttgatgtaa
     1321 ttctccttgg aatttgccct ttttgagttt ggatcttggt tcattctcaa gcctcagaca
     1381 gtggttcaaa gtttttttct tccatttcag gtgtcgtgag gatccataac ttcgtatagg
     1441 atactttata cgaagttatg tagctggagc aatttgaaaa gattgttgta ttacctctag
     1501 ctgcgcttaa taacttcgta tagtatacct tatacgaagt tatgtcgacc ctcctgtact
     1561 cacctggagc cgtacatgaa ctgaggggac aggatgtccc aggagaaggg cagggggcca
     1621 cccttggtca ccttcagctt ggcggtctgg gtgccctcgt aggggcggcc ctcgccctcg
     1681 ccctcgatct cgaactcgtg gccgttcatg gagccctcca tgtgcacctt gaaccgcatg
     1741 aactccttga tcactgcctc gcccttgctc accatggtgg cactagtata acttcgtata
     1801 aagtatccta tacgaagtta tttgccttaa cccagaaatt atcactgtta ttctttagat
     1861 aggtgcaaag aataacttcg tataaggtat actatacgaa gttatggtac cgaagttcct
     1921 attctctaga aagtatagga acttcgcaga atggtagctg gattgtagct gctattagca
     1981 atatgaaacc tcttagaagt tcctattctt caaaaggtat aggaacttcg gcgcgcctgg
     2041 agagtggcca gcccttctca tgttcagaga acatggttaa ctggttaagt catgtcgtcc
     2101 cacagggcct tcaccaagca ccccgccgac atccccgact actataagca gtccttcccc
     2161 gagggcttca agtgggaccg cgtgatgaac ttcgaggacg gcggcgccgt gaccgtgacc
     2221 caggacacct ccctggagga cggcaccctg atctacaagg tgaagctccg cggcaccaac
     2281 ttccctcctg acggccccgt aatgcagaag aagacaatgg gctgggaagc gtccaccgag
     2341 cggttgtacc ccgaggacgg cgtgctgaag ggcgacatta agatggccct gcgcctgaag
     2401 gacggcgggc gctacctggc ggacttcaag accacctaca aggccaagaa gcccgtgcag
     2461 atgcccggcg cctacaacgt ggaccgcaag ttggacatca cctcccacaa cgaggactac
     2521 accgtggtgg aacagtacga acgctccgag ggccgccact ccaccggcgg catggacgag
     2581 ctgtacaagt aagctagcga agttcctata ctttctagag aataggaact tctaagcaga
     2641 caatcttgta atacatcagc agctagtaga ttgctccagc tagaagttcc tatacctttt
     2701 gaagaatagg aacttcgaat tcgatatcaa gcttatcgat aatcaacctc tggattacaa
     2761 aatttgtgaa agattgactg gtattcttaa ctatgttgct ccttttacgc tatgtggata
     2821 cgctgcttta atgcctttgt atcatgctat tgcttcccgt atggctttca ttttctcctc
     2881 cttgtataaa tcctggttgc tgtctcttta tgaggagttg tggcccgttg tcaggcaacg
     2941 tggcgtggtg tgcactgtgt ttgctgacgc aacccccact ggttggggca ttgccaccac
     3001 ctgtcagctc ctttccggga ctttcgcttt ccccctccct attgccacgg cggaactcat
     3061 cgccgcctgc cttgcccgct gctggacagg ggctcggctg ttgggcactg acaattccgt
     3121 ggtgttgtcg gggaaatcat cgtcctttcc ttggctgctc gcctatgttg ccacctggat
     3181 tctgcgcggg acgtccttct gctacgtccc ttcggccctc aatccagcgg accttccttc
     3241 ccgcggcctg ctgccggctc tgcggcctct tccgcgtctt cgccttcgcc ctcagacgag
     3301 tcggatctcc ctttgggccg cctccccgca tcgataccga gcgctgctcg agagatctac
     3361 gggtggcatc cctgtgaccc ctccccagtg cctctcctgg ccctggaagt tgccactcca
     3421 gtgcccacca gccttgtcct aataaaatta agttgcatca ttttgtctga ctaggtgtcc
     3481 ttctataata ttatggggtg gaggggggtg gtatggagca aggggcaagt tgggaagaca
     3541 acctgtaggg cctgcggggt ctattgggaa ccaagctgga gtgcagtggc acaatcttgg
     3601 ctcactgcaa tctccgcctc ctgggttcaa gcgattctcc tgcctcagcc tcccgagttg
     3661 ttgggattcc aggcatgcat gaccaggctc agctaatttt tgtttttttg gtagagacgg
     3721 ggtttcacca tattggccag gctggtctcc aactcctaat ctcaggtgat ctacccacct
     3781 tggcctccca aattgctggg attacaggcg tgaaccactg ctcccttccc tgtccttctg
     3841 attttgtagg taaccacgtg cggaccgagc ggccgcagga acccctagtg atggagttgg
     3901 ccactccctc tctgcgcgct cgctcgctca ctgaggccgg gcgaccaaag gtcgcccgac
     3961 gcccgggctt tgcccgggcg gcctcagtga gcgagcgagc gcgcagctgc ctgcaggggc
     4021 gcctgatgcg gtattttctc cttacgcatc tgtgcggtat ttcacaccgc atannnnnnn
     4081 nnnnnnnnnn nnnnnnnnnn nnnnnnnnnn nnnnnnnnnn nnnnnnnnnn nnnnnnnnnn
     4141 nnnnnnnnnn nnnnnnnnnn nnnnnnnnnn nnnnnnnnnn nnnnnnnnnn nnnnnnnnnn
     4201 nnnnnnnnnn nnnnncnnnn nnnnnnnnnn nnnnnnnnnn nnnnnnnnnn nnnnnnnnnn
     4261 nnnnnnnnnn nnnnnnnnnn nnnnnnnnnn nnnnnnnnnn nnnnnnnnnn nnnnnnnnnn
     4321 nnnnnnnnnn nnnnnnnnnn nnnnnnnnnn nnnnnnncct ttgacgttgg agtccacgtt
     4381 ctttaatagt ggactcttgt tccaaactgg aacaacactc aaccctatct cgggctattc
     4441 ttttgattta taagggattt tgccgatttc ggcctattgg ttaaaaaatg agctgattta
     4501 acaaaaattt aacgcgaatt ttaacaaaat attaacgttt acaattttat ggtgcactct
     4561 cagtacaatc tgctctgatg ccgcatagtt aagccagccc cgacacccgc caacacccgc
     4621 tgacgcgccc tgacgggctt gtctgctccc ggcatccgct tacagacaag ctgtgaccgt
     4681 ctccgggagc tgcatgtgtc agaggttttc accgtcatca ccgaaacgcg cgagacgaaa
     4741 gggcctcgtg atacgcctat ttttataggt taatgtcatg ataataatgg tttcttagac
     4801 gtcaggtggc acttttcggg gaaatgtgcg cggaacccct atttgtttat ttttctaaat
     4861 acattcaaat atgtatccgc tcatgagaca ataaccctga taaatgcttc aataatattg
     4921 aaaaaggaag agtatgagta ttcaacattt ccgtgtcgcc cttattccct tttttgcggc
     4981 attttgcctt cctgtttttg ctcacccaga aacgctggtg aaagtaaaag atgctgaaga
     5041 tcagttgggt gcacgagtgg gttacatcga actggatctc aacagcggta agatccttga
     5101 gagttttcgc cccgaagaac gttttccaat gatgagcact tttaaagttc tgctatgtgg
     5161 cgcggtatta tcccgtattg acgccgggca agagcaactc ggtcgccgca tacactattc
     5221 tcagaatgac ttggttgagt actcaccagt cacagaaaag catcttacgg atggcatgac
     5281 agtaagagaa ttatgcagtg ctgccataac catgagtgat aacactgcgg ccaacttact
     5341 tctgacaacg atcggaggac cgaaggagct aaccgctttt ttgcacaaca tgggggatca
     5401 tgtaactcgc cttgatcgtt gggaaccgga gctgaatgaa gccataccaa acgacgagcg
     5461 tgacaccacg atgcctgtag caatggcaac aacgttgcgc aaactattaa ctggcgaact
     5521 acttactcta gcttcccggc aacaattaat agactggatg gaggcggata aagttgcagg
     5581 accacttctg cgctcggccc ttccggctgg ctggtttatt gctgataaat ctggagccgg
     5641 tgagcgtggg tctcgcggta tcattgcagc actggggcca gatggtaagc cctcccgtat
     5701 cgtagttatc tacacgacgg ggagtcaggc aactatggat gaacgaaata gacagatcgc
     5761 tgagataggt gcctcactga ttaagcattg gtaactgtca gaccaagttt actcatatat
     5821 actttagatt gatttaaaac ttcattttta atttaaaagg atctaggtga agatcctttt
     5881 tgataatctc atgaccaaaa tcccttaacg tgagttttcg ttccactgag cgtcagaccc
     5941 cgtagaaaag atcaaaggat cttcttgaga tccttttttt ctgcgcgtaa tctgctgctt
     6001 gcaaacaaaa aaaccaccgc taccagcggt ggtttgtttg ccggatcaag agctaccaac
     6061 tctttttccg aaggtaactg gcttcagcag agcgcagata ccaaatactg tccttctagt
     6121 gtagccgtag ttaggccacc acttcaagaa ctctgtagca ccgcctacat acctcgctct
     6181 gctaatcctg ttaccagtgg ctgctgccag tggcgataag tcgtgtctta ccgggttgga
     6241 ctcaagacga tagttaccgg ataaggcgca gcggtcgggc tgaacggggg gttcgtgcac
     6301 acagcccagc ttggagcgaa cgacctacac cgaactgaga tacctacagc gtgagctatg
     6361 agaaagcgcc acgcttcccg aagggagaaa ggcggacagg tatccggtaa gcggcagggt
     6421 cggaacagga gagcgcacga gggagcttcc agggggaaac gcctggtatc tttatagtcc
     6481 tgtcgggttt cgccacctct gacttgagcg tcgatttttg tgatgctcgt caggggggcg
     6541 gagcctatgg aaaaacgcca gcaacgcggc ctttttacgg ttcctggcct tttgctggcc
     6601 ttttgctcac atgt
//
