>Addgene plasmid #137137 | pAAV-Ef1a-Con/Foff 2.0-oScarlet | addgene full sequence | sequence record 271949 | Addgene NGS Result
GAACAGGAGAGCGCACGAGGGAGCTTCCAGGGGGAAACGCCTGGTATCTTTATAGTCCTGTCGGGTTTCG
CCACCTCTGACTTGAGCGTCGATTTTTGTGATGCTCGTCAGGGGGGCGGAGCCTATGGAAAAACGCCAGC
AACGCGGCCTTTTTACGGTTCCTGGCCTTTTGCTGGCCTTTTGCTCACATGTCCTGCAGGCAGCTGCGCG
CTCGCTCGCTCACTGAGGCCGCCCGGGCGTCGGGCGACCTTTGGTCGCCCGGCCTCAGTGAGCGAGCGAG
CGCGCAGAGAGGGAGTGGCCAACTCCATCACTAGGGGTTCCTGCGGCCGCACGCGTAAGCTTTGCAAAGA
TGGATAAAGTTTTAAACAGAGAGGAATCTTTGCAGCTAATGGACCTTCTAGGTCTTGAAAGGAGTGGGAA
TTGGCTCCGGTGCCCGTCAGTGGGCAGAGCGCACATCGCCCACAGTCCCCGAGAAGTTGGGGGGAGGGGT
CGGCAATTGAACCGGTGCCTAGAGAAGGTGGCGCGGGGTAAACTGGGAAAGTGATGTCGTGTACTGGCTC
CGCCTTTTTCCCGAGGGTGGGGGAGAACCGTATATAAGTGCAGTAGTCGCCGTGAACGTTCTTTTTCGCA
ACGGGTTTGCCGCCAGAACACAGGTAAGTGCCGTGTGTGGTTCCCGCGGGCCTGGCCTCTTTACGGGTTA
TGGCCCTTGCGTGCCTTGAATTACTTCCACCTGGCTGCAGTACGTGATTCTTGATCCCGAGCTTCGGGTT
GGAAGTGGGTGGGAGAGTTCGAGGCCTTGCGCTTAAGGAGCCCCTTCGCCTCGTGCTTGAGTTGAGGCCT
GGCCTGGGCGCTGGGGCCGCCGCGTGCGAATCTGGTGGCACCTTCGCGCCTGTCTCGCTGCTTTCGATAA
GTCTCTAGCCATTTAAAATTTTTGATGACCTGCTGCGACGCTTTTTTTCTGGCAAGATAGTCTTGTAAAT
GCGGGCCAAGATCTGCACACTGGTATTTCGGTTTTTGGGGCCGCGGGCGGCGACGGGGCCCGTGCGTCCC
AGCGCACATGTTCGGCGAGGCGGGGCCTGCGAGCGCGGCCACCGAGAATCGGACGGGGGTAGTCTCAAGC
TGGCCGGCCTGCTCTGGTGCCTGGCCTCGCGCCGCCGTGTATCGCCCCGCCCTGGGCGGCAAGGCTGGCC
CGGTCGGCACCAGTTGCGTGAGCGGAAAGATGGCCGCTTCCCGGCCCTGCTGCAGGGAGCTCAAAATGGA
GGACGCGGCGCTCGGGAGAGCGGGCGGGTGAGTCACCCACACAAAGGAAAAGGGCCTTTCCGTCCTCAGC
CGTCGCTTCATGTGACTCCACGGAGTACCGGGCGCCGTCCAGGCACCTCGATTAGTTCTCGAGCTTTTGG
AGTACGTCGTCTTTAGGTTGGGGGGAGGGGTTTTATGCGATGGAGTTTCCCCACACTGAGTGGGTGGAGA
CTGAAGTTAGGCCAGCTTGGCACTTGATGTAATTCTCCTTGGAATTTGCCCTTTTTGAGTTTGGATCTTG
GTTCATTCTCAAGCCTCAGACAGTGGTTCAAAGTTTTTTTCTTCCATTTCAGGTGTCGTGAGGATCCATA
ACTTCGTATAGGATACTTTATACGAAGTTATGTAGCTGGAGCAATTTGAAAAGATTGTTGTATTACCTCT
AGCTGCGCTTAATAACTTCGTATAGTATACCTTATACGAAGTTATGTCGACCCTCCTGTACTCACCTGGA
GCCGTACATGAACTGAGGGGACAGGATGTCCCAGGAGAAGGGCAGGGGGCCACCCTTGGTCACCTTCAGC
TTGGCGGTCTGGGTGCCCTCGTAGGGGCGGCCCTCGCCCTCGCCCTCGATCTCGAACTCGTGGCCGTTCA
TGGAGCCCTCCATGTGCACCTTGAACCGCATGAACTCCTTGATCACTGCCTCGCCCTTGCTCACCATGGT
GGCACTAGTATAACTTCGTATAAAGTATCCTATACGAAGTTATTTGCCTTAACCCAGAAATTATCACTGT
TATTCTTTAGATAGGTGCAAAGAATAACTTCGTATAAGGTATACTATACGAAGTTATGGTACCGAAGTTC
CTATTCTCTAGAAAGTATAGGAACTTCGCAGAATGGTAGCTGGATTGTAGCTGCTATTAGCAATATGAAA
CCTCTTAGAAGTTCCTATTCTTCAAAAGGTATAGGAACTTCGGCGCGCCTGGAGAGTGGCCAGCCCTTCT
CATGTTCAGAGAACATGGTTAACTGGTTAAGTCATGTCGTCCCACAGGGCCTTCACCAAGCACCCCGCCG
ACATCCCCGACTACTATAAGCAGTCCTTCCCCGAGGGCTTCAAGTGGGACCGCGTGATGAACTTCGAGGA
CGGCGGCGCCGTGACCGTGACCCAGGACACCTCCCTGGAGGACGGCACCCTGATCTACAAGGTGAAGCTC
CGCGGCACCAACTTCCCTCCTGACGGCCCCGTAATGCAGAAGAAGACAATGGGCTGGGAAGCGTCCACCG
AGCGGTTGTACCCCGAGGACGGCGTGCTGAAGGGCGACATTAAGATGGCCCTGCGCCTGAAGGACGGCGG
GCGCTACCTGGCGGACTTCAAGACCACCTACAAGGCCAAGAAGCCCGTGCAGATGCCCGGCGCCTACAAC
GTGGACCGCAAGTTGGACATCACCTCCCACAACGAGGACTACACCGTGGTGGAACAGTACGAACGCTCCG
AGGGCCGCCACTCCACCGGCGGCATGGACGAGCTGTACAAGTAAGCTAGCGAAGTTCCTATACTTTCTAG
AGAATAGGAACTTCTAAGCAGACAATCTTGTAATACATCAGCAGCTAGTAGATTGCTCCAGCTAGAAGTT
CCTATACCTTTTGAAGAATAGGAACTTCGAATTCGATATCAAGCTTATCGATAATCAACCTCTGGATTAC
AAAATTTGTGAAAGATTGACTGGTATTCTTAACTATGTTGCTCCTTTTACGCTATGTGGATACGCTGCTT
TAATGCCTTTGTATCATGCTATTGCTTCCCGTATGGCTTTCATTTTCTCCTCCTTGTATAAATCCTGGTT
GCTGTCTCTTTATGAGGAGTTGTGGCCCGTTGTCAGGCAACGTGGCGTGGTGTGCACTGTGTTTGCTGAC
GCAACCCCCACTGGTTGGGGCATTGCCACCACCTGTCAGCTCCTTTCCGGGACTTTCGCTTTCCCCCTCC
CTATTGCCACGGCGGAACTCATCGCCGCCTGCCTTGCCCGCTGCTGGACAGGGGCTCGGCTGTTGGGCAC
TGACAATTCCGTGGTGTTGTCGGGGAAATCATCGTCCTTTCCTTGGCTGCTCGCCTATGTTGCCACCTGG
ATTCTGCGCGGGACGTCCTTCTGCTACGTCCCTTCGGCCCTCAATCCAGCGGACCTTCCTTCCCGCGGCC
TGCTGCCGGCTCTGCGGCCTCTTCCGCGTCTTCGCCTTCGCCCTCAGACGAGTCGGATCTCCCTTTGGGC
CGCCTCCCCGCATCGATACCGAGCGCTGCTCGAGAGATCTACGGGTGGCATCCCTGTGACCCCTCCCCAG
TGCCTCTCCTGGCCCTGGAAGTTGCCACTCCAGTGCCCACCAGCCTTGTCCTAATAAAATTAAGTTGCAT
CATTTTGTCTGACTAGGTGTCCTTCTATAATATTATGGGGTGGAGGGGGGTGGTATGGAGCAAGGGGCAA
GTTGGGAAGACAACCTGTAGGGCCTGCGGGGTCTATTGGGAACCAAGCTGGAGTGCAGTGGCACAATCTT
GGCTCACTGCAATCTCCGCCTCCTGGGTTCAAGCGATTCTCCTGCCTCAGCCTCCCGAGTTGTTGGGATT
CCAGGCATGCATGACCAGGCTCAGCTAATTTTTGTTTTTTTGGTAGAGACGGGGTTTCACCATATTGGCC
AGGCTGGTCTCCAACTCCTAATCTCAGGTGATCTACCCACCTTGGCCTCCCAAATTGCTGGGATTACAGG
CGTGAACCACTGCTCCCTTCCCTGTCCTTCTGATTTTGTAGGTAACCACGTGCGGACCGAGCGGCCGCAG
GAACCCCTAGTGATGGAGTTGGCCACTCCCTCTCTGCGCGCTCGCTCGCTCACTGAGGCCGGGCGACCAA
AGGTCGCCCGACGCCCGGGCTTTGCCCGGGCGGCCTCAGTGAGCGAGCGAGCGCGCAGCTGCCTGCAGGG
GCGCCTGATGCGGTATTTTCTCCTTACGCATCTGTGCGGTATTTCACACCGCATA
[95 nt withheld, positions 4256-4350]
T
[46 nt withheld, positions 4352-4397]
C
[141 nt withheld, positions 4399-4539]
CCTTTGACGTTGGAGTCCACGTTCTTTAATAGTGGACTCTTGTTCCAAACTGGAACAACACTCAACTCTA
TCTCGGGCTATTCTTTTGATTTATAAGGGATTTTGCCGATTTCGGTCTATTGGTTAAAAAATGAGCTGAT
TTAACAAAAATTTAACGCGAATTTTAACAAAATATTAACGTTTACAATTTTATGGTGCACTCTCAGTACA
ATCTGCTCTGATGCCGCATAGTTAAGCCAGCCCCGACACCCGCCAACACCCGCTGACGCGCCCTGACGGG
CTTGTCTGCTCCCGGCATCCGCTTACAGACAAGCTGTGACCGTCTCCGGGAGCTGCATGTGTCAGAGGTT
TTCACCGTCATCACCGAAACGCGCGAGACGAAAGGGCCTCGTGATACGCCTATTTTTATAGGTTAATGTC
ATGATAATAATGGTTTCTTAGACGTCAGGTGGCACTTTTCGGGGAAATGTGCGCGGAACCCCTATTTGTT
TATTTTTCTAAATACATTCAAATATGTATCCGCTCATGAGACAATAACCCTGATAAATGCTTCAATAATA
TTGAAAAAGGAAGAGTATGAGTATTCAACATTTCCGTGTCGCCCTTATTCCCTTTTTTGCGGCATTTTGC
CTTCCTGTTTTTGCTCACCCAGAAACGCTGGTGAAAGTAAAAGATGCTGAAGATCAGTTGGGTGCACGAG
TGGGTTACATCGAACTGGATCTCAACAGCGGTAAGATCCTTGAGAGTTTTCGCCCCGAAGAACGTTTTCC
AATGATGAGCACTTTTAAAGTTCTGCTATGTGGCGCGGTATTATCCCGTATTGACGCCGGGCAAGAGCAA
CTCGGTCGCCGCATACACTATTCTCAGAATGACTTGGTTGAGTACTCACCAGTCACAGAAAAGCATCTTA
CGGATGGCATGACAGTAAGAGAATTATGCAGTGCTGCCATAACCATGAGTGATAACACTGCGGCCAACTT
ACTTCTGACAACGATCGGAGGACCGAAGGAGCTAACCGCTTTTTTGCACAACATGGGGGATCATGTAACT
CGCCTTGATCGTTGGGAACCGGAGCTGAATGAAGCCATACCAAACGACGAGCGTGACACCACGATGCCTG
TAGCAATGGCAACAACGTTGCGCAAACTATTAACTGGCGAACTACTTACTCTAGCTTCCCGGCAACAATT
AATAGACTGGATGGAGGCGGATAAAGTTGCAGGACCACTTCTGCGCTCGGCCCTTCCGGCTGGCTGGTTT
ATTGCTGATAAATCTGGAGCCGGTGAGCGTGGGTCTCGCGGTATCATTGCAGCACTGGGGCCAGATGGTA
AGCCCTCCCGTATCGTAGTTATCTACACGACGGGGAGTCAGGCAACTATGGATGAACGAAATAGACAGAT
CGCTGAGATAGGTGCCTCACTGATTAAGCATTGGTAACTGTCAGACCAAGTTTACTCATATATACTTTAG
ATTGATTTAAAACTTCATTTTTAATTTAAAAGGATCTAGGTGAAGATCCTTTTTGATAATCTCATGACCA
AAATCCCTTAACGTGAGTTTTCGTTCCACTGAGCGTCAGACCCCGTAGAAAAGATCAAAGGATCTTCTTG
AGATCCTTTTTTTCTGCGCGTAATCTGCTGCTTGCAAACAAAAAAACCACCGCTACCAGCGGTGGTTTGT
TTGCCGGATCAAGAGCTACCAACTCTTTTTCCGAAGGTAACTGGCTTCAGCAGAGCGCAGATACCAAATA
CTGTTCTTCTAGTGTAGCCGTAGTTAGGCCACCACTTCAAGAACTCTGTAGCACCGCCTACATACCTCGC
TCTGCTAATCCTGTTACCAGTGGCTGCTGCCAGTGGCGATAAGTCGTGTCTTACCGGGTTGGACTCAAGA
CGATAGTTACCGGATAAGGCGCAGCGGTCGGGCTGAACGGGGGGTTCGTGCACACAGCCCAGCTTGGAGC
GAACGACCTACACCGAACTGAGATACCTACAGCGTGAGCTATGAGAAAGCGCCACGCTTCCCGAAGGGAG
AAAGGCGGACAGGTATCCGGTAAGCGGCAGGGTCG
Features (pLannotate 1.2.2; 25 found; start..end, strand, type, name):
    204..231     +  repeat_region  AAV2 ITR (fragment): inverted terminal repeat of adeno-associated virus serotype 2 inverted
    260..287     +  repeat_region  AAV2 ITR (fragment): inverted terminal repeat of adeno-associated virus serotype 2 inverted
    350..416     +  CDS            small t antigen (fragment): SV40 (simian virus 40) small t antigen
    423..1601    +  promoter       EF-1α promoter: strong constitutive promoter for human elongation factor EF-1α
   1608..1641    +  protein_bind   lox2272: Cre-mediated recombination occurs in the 8-bp core sequence (GGATACTT). lox2272 sites are compatible with each other, but incompatible with loxP or loxN sites (Lee and Saito, 1988). Cre recombinase
   1692..1725    +  protein_bind   loxN: Cre-mediated recombination occurs in the 8-bp core sequence (GTATACCT). loxN sites are compatible with each other, but incompatible with loxP or lox2272 sites. Cre recombinase
   1745..1957    -  CDS            mScarlet (fragment): mScarlet is a basic (constitutively fluorescent) red fluorescent protein published in 2016, derived from synthetic construct. It has moderate acid sensitivity.
   1970..2003    -  protein_bind   lox2272: Cre-mediated recombination occurs in the 8-bp core sequence (GGATACTT). lox2272 sites are compatible with each other, but incompatible with loxP or loxN sites (Lee and Saito, 1988). Cre recombinase
   2004..2053    -  intron         β-globin intron (fragment): internally truncated intron from human β-globin
   2054..2087    -  protein_bind   loxN: Cre-mediated recombination occurs in the 8-bp core sequence (GTATACCT). loxN sites are compatible with each other, but incompatible with loxP or lox2272 sites. Cre recombinase
   2094..2127    +  protein_bind   FRT (minimal): supports FLP-mediated excision but not integration (Turan and Bode, 2011) FLP recombinase from the Saccharomyces cerevisiae 2μ plasmid
   2128..2177    -  intron         β-globin intron (fragment): internally truncated intron from human β-globin
   2217..2771    +  CDS            mRed7Q1S1 (fragment): mRed7Q1S1 is a basic (constitutively fluorescent) red fluorescent protein published in 2016, derived from synthetic construct.
   2781..2814    -  protein_bind   FRT (minimal): supports FLP-mediated excision but not integration (Turan and Bode, 2011) FLP recombinase from the Saccharomyces cerevisiae 2μ plasmid
   2899..2923    +  misc_feature   MCS (fragment): pBluescript multiple cloning site
   2923..3511    +  misc_feature   WPRE: woodchuck hepatitis virus posttranscriptional regulatory element
   3543..4019    +  polyA_signal   hGH poly(A) signal: human growth hormone polyadenylation signal
   4059..4199    +  repeat_region  AAV2 ITR: inverted terminal repeat of adeno-associated virus serotype 2 inverted
   4204..4255    -  misc_feature   bom (fragment): basis of mobility region from pBR322
   4274..4729    +  rep_origin     f1 ori (sequence partly withheld): f1 bacteriophage origin of replication; arrow indicates direction of (+) strand synthesis
   4730..4779    -  misc_feature   bom (fragment): basis of mobility region from pBR322
   4881..4916    -  CDS            rop (fragment): Rop protein, which maintains plasmids at low copy number; rop
   5011..5115    +  promoter       AmpR promoter: bla
   5116..5976    +  CDS            AmpR: β-lactamase; bla; confers resistance to ampicillin, carbenicillin, and related antibiotics
   6147..131     +  rep_origin     ori (across the origin): high-copy-number ColE1/pMB1/pBR322/pUC origin of replication
