[The description below was written by a language model from this plasmid's Addgene catalogue record, the feature table of its GenBank file and pLannotate feature annotations shown in this document.]
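Description:
pAAV-Ef1a-Con/Foff 2.0-oScarlet is an AAV2-based transfer plasmid of about 6.6 kb from the INTRSECT 2.0 series. It is designed to express the red fluorescent protein oScarlet only in cells that contain Cre recombinase and lack Flp recombinase. The bacterial backbone carries a high-copy ColE1/pUC-type origin, an f1 origin and the beta-lactamase gene for ampicillin selection. The mammalian cassette lies between two AAV2 inverted terminal repeats, which allow it to be packaged into recombinant AAV particles. In the sequencing-derived annotation the upstream ITR is detected only as short fragments, whereas the depositor map shows it intact.

Expression is driven by the human EF-1α promoter with its first intron and is supported downstream by a WPRE and the human growth hormone polyadenylation signal. The oScarlet coding sequence (an mScarlet derivative recorded with an E95D mutation) is split into two exons separated by intron sequence, with fragments annotated as β-globin intron. The first exon, which carries the Kozak sequence, sits in the antisense orientation between oppositely oriented lox2272 and loxN pairs. This is a double-floxed inverted arrangement, so Cre flips the exon into the sense orientation and locks it there. The second exon starts in the sense orientation and is bracketed by minimal FRT sites annotated in opposing orientation, so Flp activity disrupts it; the feature tables annotate only one FRT pair. A complete reading frame, restored by splicing, therefore exists only after Cre action and in the absence of Flp. The construct is used for viral labelling of intersectionally defined cell populations, typically neurons in recombinase driver animals.
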