Addgene plasmid #137137: pAAV-Ef1a-Con/Foff 2.0-oScarlet
Purpose: Intersectional viral expression of oScarlet in cells expressing Cre AND NOT Flp
Depositing lab: Karl Deisseroth & INTRSECT 2.0 Project. Depositing organization: Stanford University. Publication: Comprehensive Dual- and Triple-Feature Intersectional Single-Vector Delivery of Diverse Functional Payloads to Cells of Behaving Mammals. Fenno LE, Ramakrishnan C, Kim YS, Evans KE, Lo M, Vesuna S, Inoue M, Cheung KYM, Yuen E, Pichamoorthy N, Hong ASO, Deisseroth K. Neuron. 2020 Jun 20. pii: S0896-6273(20)30432-3. doi: 10.1016/j.neuron.2020.06.003. PubMed 32574559.
Backbone
  Vector backbone: AAV2-EF1a-WPRE
  Backbone size w/o insert (bp): 5300
  Vector type: AAV, Cre/Lox, Synthetic Biology ; Flp/FRT
Growth in bacteria
  Bacterial resistance: Ampicillin, 100 μg/mL
  Growth temperature: 37°C
  Growth strain: NEB Stable
  Copy number: High Copy
Gene/Insert
  Gene/Insert name: Con/Foff 2.0-oScarlet
  Species: Synthetic; Prokaryotic
  Insert size (bp): 1300
  Mutation: E95D
  Promoter: EF1a
  Cloning method: Restriction Enzyme; 5′ cloning site BamHI (unknown if destroyed); 3′ cloning site EcoRI (unknown if destroyed)
  Sequencing primers: 5′ TGGAATTTGCCCTTTTTGAG; 3′ GGGCCACAACTCCTCATAAA
Terms and licenses: Academic/Nonprofit Terms; Industry Terms: Not Available to Industry
Depositor comments: Additional sequencing primers: Intron 1F GGGACGACATGACTTAACCAG; Intron 1R CCAGCCCTTCTCATGTTCAG
How to cite: pAAV-Ef1a-Con/Foff 2.0-oScarlet was a gift from Karl Deisseroth & INTRSECT 2.0 Project (Addgene plasmid # 137137 ; http://n2t.net/addgene:137137 ; RRID:Addgene_137137) For viral preps, please replace (Addgene plasmid # 137137) in the above sentence with: (Addgene viral prep # 137137-AAV8)
