>Addgene plasmid #137137 | pAAV-Ef1a-Con/Foff 2.0-oScarlet | depositor partial sequence | sequence record 264983 | Promoter through WPRE
AAGCTTTGCAAAGATGGATAAAGTTTTAAACAGAGAGGAATCTTTGCAGCTAATGGACCTTCTAGGTCTT
GAAAGGAGTGGGAATTGGCTCCGGTGCCCGTCAGTGGGCAGAGCGCACATCGCCCACAGTCCCCGAGAAG
TTGGGGGGAGGGGTCGGCAATTGAACCGGTGCCTAGAGAAGGTGGCGCGGGGTAAACTGGGAAAGTGATG
TCGTGTACTGGCTCCGCCTTTTTCCCGAGGGTGGGGGAGAACCGTATATAAGTGCAGTAGTCGCCGTGAA
CGTTCTTTTTCGCAACGGGTTTGCCGCCAGAACACAGGTAAGTGCCGTGTGTGGTTCCCGCGGGCCTGGC
CTCTTTACGGGTTATGGCCCTTGCGTGCCTTGAATTACTTCCACTGGCTGCAGTACGTGATTCTTGATCC
CGAGCTTCGGGTTGGAAGTGGGTGGGAGAGTTCGAGGCCTTGCGCTTAAGGAGCCCCTTCGCCTCGTGCT
TGAGTTGAGGCCTGGCCTGGGCGCTGGGGCCGCCGCGTGCGAATCTGGTGGCACCTTCGCGCCTGTCTCG
CTGCTTTCGATAAGTCTCTAGCCATTTAAAATTTTTGATGACCTGCTGCGACGCTTTTTTTCTGGCAAGA
TAGTCTTGTAAATGCGGGCCAAGATCTGCACACTGGTATTTCGGTTTTTGGGGCCGCGGGCGGCGACGGG
GCCCGTGCGTCCCAGCGCACATGTTCGGCGAGGCGGGGCCTGCGAGCGCGGCCACCGAGAATCGGACGGG
GGTAGTCTCAAGCTGGCCGGCCTGCTCTGGTGCCTGGCCTCGCGCCGCCGTGTATCGCCCCGCCCTGGGC
GGCAAGGCTGGCCCGGTCGGCACCAGTTGCGTGAGCGGAAAGATGGCCGCTTCCCGGCCCTGCTGCAGGG
AGCTCAAAATGGAGGACGCGGCGCTCGGGAGAGCGGGCGGGTGAGTCACCCACACAAAGGAAAAGGGCCT
TTCCGTCCTCAGCCGTCGCTTCATGTGACTCCACGGAGTACCGGGCGCCGTCCAGGCACCTCGATTAGTT
CTCGAGCTTTTGGAGTACGTCGTCTTTAGGTTGGGGGGAGGGGTTTTATGCGATGGAGTTTCCCCACACT
GAGTGGGTGGAGACTGAAGTTAGGCCAGCTTGGCACTTGATGTAATTCTCCTTGGAATTTGCCCTTTTTG
AGTTTGGATCTTGGTTCATTCTCAAGCCTCAGACAGTGGTTCAAAGTTTTTTTCTTCCATTTCAGGTGTC
GTGAGGATCCATAACTTCGTATAGGATACTTTATACGAAGTTATGTAGCTGGAGCAATTTGAAAAGATTG
TTGTATTACCTCTAGCTGCGCTTAATAACTTCGTATAGTATACCTTATACGAAGTTATGTCGACCCTCCT
GTACTCACCTGGAGCCGTACATGAACTGAGGGGACAGGATGTCCCAGGAGAAGGGCAGGGGGCCACCCTT
GGTCACCTTCAGCTTGGCGGTCTGGGTGCCCTCGTAGGGGCGGCCCTCGCCCTCGCCCTCGATCTCGAAC
TCGTGGCCGTTCATGGAGCCCTCCATGTGCACCTTGAACCGCATGAACTCCTTGATCACTGCCTCGCCCT
TGCTCACCATGGTGGCACTAGTATAACTTCGTATAAAGTATCCTATACGAAGTTATTTGCCTTAACCCAG
AAATTATCACTGTTATTCTTTAGATAGGTGCAAAGAATAACTTCGTATAAGGTATACTATACGAAGTTAT
GGTACCGAAGTTCCTATTCTCTAGAAAGTATAGGAACTTCGCAGAATGGTAGCTGGATTGTAGCTGCTAT
TAGCAATATGAAACCTCTTAGAAGTTCCTATTCTTCAAAAGGTATAGGAACTTCGGCGCGCCTGGAGAGT
GGCCAGCCCTTCTCATGTTCAGAGAACATGGTTAACTGGTTAAGTCATGTCGTCCCACAGGGCCTTCACC
AAGCACCCCGCCGACATCCCCGACTACTATAAGCAGTCCTTCCCCGAGGGCTTCAAGTGGGACCGCGTGA
TGAACTTCGAGGACGGCGGCGCCGTGACCGTGACCCAGGACACCTCCCTGGAGGACGGCACCCTGATCTA
CAAGGTGAAGCTCCGCGGCACCAACTTCCCTCCTGACGGCCCCGTAATGCAGAAGAAGACAATGGGCTGG
GAAGCGTCCACCGAGCGGTTGTACCCCGAGGACGGCGTGCTGAAGGGCGACATTAAGATGGCCCTGCGCC
TGAAGGACGGCGGGCGCTACCTGGCGGACTTCAAGACCACCTACAAGGCCAAGAAGCCCGTGCAGATGCC
CGGCGCCTACAACGTGGACCGCAAGTTGGACATCACCTCCCACAACGAGGACTACACCGTGGTGGAACAG
TACGAACGCTCCGAGGGCCGCCACTCCACCGGCGGCATGGACGAGCTGTACAAGTAAGCTAGCGAAGTTC
CTATACTTTCTAGAGAATAGGAACTTCTAAGCAGACAATCTTGTAATACATCAGCAGCTAGTAGATTGCT
CCAGCTAGAAGTTCCTATACCTTTTGAAGAATAGGAACTTCGAATTCGATATCAAGCTTATCGATAATCA
ACCTCTGGATTACAAAATTTGTGAAAGATTGACTGGTATTCTTAACTATGTTGCTCCTTTTACGCTATGT
GGATACGCTGCTTTAATGCCTTTGTATCATGCTATTGCTTCCCGTATGGCTTTCATTTTCTCCTCCTTGT
ATAAATCCTGGTTGCTGTCTCTTTATGAGGAGTTGTGGCCCGTTGTCAGGCAACGTGGCGTGGTGTGCAC
TGTGTTTGCTGACGCAACCCCCACTGGTTGGGGCATTGCCACCACCTGTCAGCTCCTTTCCGGGACTTTC
GCTTTCCCCCTCCCTATTGCCACGGCGGAACTCATCGCCGCCTGCCTTGCCCGCTGCTGGACAGGGGCTC
GGCTGTTGGGCACTGACAATTCCGTGGTGTTGTCGGGGAAATCATCGTCCTTTCCTTGGCTGCTCGCCTA
TGTTGCCACCTGGATTCTGCGCGGGACGTCCTTCTGCTACGTCCCTTCGGCCCTCAATCCAGCGGACCTT
CCTTCCCGCGGCCTGCTGCCGGCTCTGCGGCCTCTTCCGCGTCTTCGCCTTCGCCCTCAGACGAGTCGGA
TCTCCCTTTGGGCCGCCTCCCCGCATCGATACCG
